>Addgene plasmid #233612 | pC016-gPsp-AUG16_start_codon | addgene full sequence | sequence record 478755 | Addgene NGS Result
ATTGATTTAAAACTTCATTTTTAATTTAAAAGGATCTAGGTGAAGATCCTTTTTGATAATCTCATGACCA
AAATCCCTTAACGTGAGTTTTCGTTCCACTGAGCGTCAGACCCCGTAGAAAAGATCAAAGGATCTTCTTG
AGATCCTTTTTTTCTGCGCGTAATCTGCTGCTTGCAAACAAAAAAACCACCGCTACCAGCGGTGGTTTGT
TTGCCGGATCAAGAGCTACCAACTCTTTTTCCGAAGGTAACTGGCTTCAGCAGAGCGCAGATACCAAATA
CTGTTCTTCTAGTGTAGCCGTAGTTAGGCCACCACTTCAAGAACTCTGTAGCACCGCCTACATACCTCGC
TCTGCTAATCCTGTTACCAGTGGCTGCTGCCAGTGGCGATAAGTCGTGTCTTACCGGGTTGGACTCAAGA
CGATAGTTACCGGATAAGGCGCAGCGGTCGGGCTGAACGGGGGGTTCGTGCACACAGCCCAGCTTGGAGC
GAACGACCTACACCGAACTGAGATACCTACAGCGTGAGCTATGAGAAAGCGCCACGCTTCCCGAAGGGAG
AAAGGCGGACAGGTATCCGGTAAGCGGCAGGGTCGGAACAGGAGAGCGCACGAGGGAGCTTCCAGGGGGA
AACGCCTGGTATCTTTATAGTCCTGTCGGGTTTCGCCACCTCTGACTTGAGCGTCGATTTTTGTGATGCT
CGTCAGGGGGGCGGAGCCTATGGAAAAACGCCAGCAACGCGCTGAGAGATCCCCTCATAATTTCCCCAAA
ACGTAACCATGTGTGAATAGATTTTGAGTAAGCAGGGTTGCAGCCACGAGTGAGTCTTCCCTTGTTATTG
TGTAGCCAGAATGCCGCAAAACTTCCATGCCTAAGCGAACTGTTGAGAGTACGTTTCGATTTCTGACTGT
GTTAGCCTGGAAGTGCTTGTCCCAACCTTGTTTCTGAGCATGAACGCCCGCAAGCCAACATGTTAGTTGA
AGCATCAGGGCGATTAGCAGCATGATATCAAAACGCTCTGAGCTGCTCGTTCGGCTATGGCGTAGGCCTA
GTCCGTAGGCAGGACTTTTCAAGTCTCGGAAGGTTTCTTCAATCTGCATTCGCTTCGAATAGATATTAAC
AAGTTGTTTGGGTGTTCGAATTTCAACAGGTAAGTTAGTTGCTAGAATCCATGGCTCCTTTGCCGACGCT
GAGTAGATTTTAGGTGACGGGTGGTGACAATGAGTCCGTGTCGAGCGCTGATTTTTTCGGCCTTTAGAGC
GAGATTTATACAATAGAATTTGGCATGAGATTGGGTTGCTTTTAGTCAGCCTCTTATAGCCTAAAGTCTT
TGAGTGACTAGATGACATATCATGTAAGTTGCTGATAGGTTTCCAGTTTTCCGCTCCTAGGTCTGCATAT
TGTACTTTTCCTCTTACTCGACTTAACCAGTACCAACCCAGCTTCTCAACGGATTTATACCATGGCACTT
TAAAGCCAGCATCACTGACAATGAGCGGTGTGGTGTTACTCGGTAGAATGCTCGCAAGGTCGGCTAGAAA
TTGGTCATGAGCTTTCTTTGAACATTGCTCTGAAAGCGGGAACGCTTTCTCATAAAGAGTAACAGAACGA
CCGTGTAGTGCGACTGAAGCTCGCAATACCATAAGCCGTTTTTGCTCACGGATATCAGACCAGTCAACAA
GTACAATGGGCATCGTATTGCCCGAACAGATAAAGCTAGCATGCCAACGGTATACAGCGAGTCGCTCTTT
GTGGAGGTGACGATTACCTAACAATCGGTCGATTCGTTTGATGTTATGTTTTGTTCTCGCTTTGGTTGGC
AGGTTACGGCCAAGTTCGGTAAGAGTGAGAGTTTTACAGTCAAGTAAGGCGTGGCAAGCCAACGTTAAGC
TGTTGAGTCGTTTTAAGTGTAATTCGGGGCAGAATTGGTAAAGAGAGTCGTGTAAAATATCGAGTTCGCA
CATTTTGTTGTCTGATTATTGATTTTTGGCGAAACCATTTGATCATATGACAAGATGTGTATCTACCTTA
ACTTAATGATTTTGATAAAAATCATTAGGGGATTCATCAGAGCAACGCGGCCTTTTTACGGTTCCTGGCC
TTTTGCTGGCCTTTTGCTCAGCTAGCGAGGGCCTATTTCCCATGATTCCTTCATATTTGCATATACGATA
CAAGGCTGTTAGAGAGATAATTGGAATTAATTTGACTGTAAACACAAAGATATTAGTACAAAATACGTGA
CGTAGAAAGTAATAATTTCTTGGGTAGTTTGCAGTTTTAAAATTATGTTTTAAAATGGACTATCATATGC
TTACCGTAACTTGAAAGTATTTCGATTTCTTGGCTTTATATATCTTGTGGAAAGGACGAAACACCGTACA
CCTTGGAAGCCATTGTGAACGGGGCGTTGTGGAAGGTCCAGTTTTGAGGGGCTATTACAACTTTTTTTTG
AATTCTGATGCGGTATTTTCTCCTTACGCATCTGTGCGGTATTTCACACCGCATA
[95 nt withheld, positions 2506-2600]
T
[46 nt withheld, positions 2602-2647]
C
[141 nt withheld, positions 2649-2789]
CCTTTGACGTTGGAGTCCACGTTCTTT
[37 nt withheld, positions 2817-2853]
ACTCTATCTCGGGCTATTCTTTTGATTTATAAGGGATTTTGCCGATTTCGGTCTATTGGTTAAAAAATGA
GCTGATTTAACAAAAATTTAACGCGAATTTTAACAAAATATTAACGTTTACAATTTTATGGTGCACTCTC
AGTACAATCTGCTCTGATGCCGCATAGTTAAGCCAGCCCCGACACCCGCCAACACCCGCTGACGCGCCCT
GACGGGCTTGTCTGCTCCCGGCATCCGCTTACAGACAAGCTGTGACCGTCTCCGGGAGCTGCATGTGTCA
GAGGTTTTCACCGTCATCACCGAAACGCGCGAGACGAAAGGGCCTCGTGATACGCCTATTTTTATAGGTT
AATGTCATGATAATAATGGTTTCTTAGACGTCAGGTGGCACTTTTCGGGGAAATGTGCGCGGAACCCCTA
TTTGTTTATTTTTCTAAATACATTCAAATATGTATCCGCTCATGAGACAATAACCCTGATAAATGCTTCA
ATAATATTGAAAAAGGAAGAGTATGAGTATTCAACATTTCCGTGTCGCCCTTATTCCCTTTTTTGCGGCA
TTTTGCCTTCCTGTTTTTGCTCACCCAGAAACGCTGGTGAAAGTAAAAGATGCTGAAGATCAGTTGGGTG
CACGAGTGGGTTACATCGAACTGGATCTCAACAGCGGTAAGATCCTTGAGAGTTTTCGCCCCGAAGAACG
TTTTCCAATGATGAGCACTTTTAAAGTTCTGCTATGTGGCGCGGTATTATCCCGTATTGACGCCGGGCAA
GAGCAACTCGGTCGCCGCATACACTATTCTCAGAATGACTTGGTTGAGTACTCACCAGTCACAGAAAAGC
ATCTTACGGATGGCATGACAGTAAGAGAATTATGCAGTGCTGCCATAACCATGAGTGATAACACTGCGGC
CAACTTACTTCTGACAACGATCGGAGGACCGAAGGAGCTAACCGCTTTTTTGCACAACATGGGGGATCAT
GTAACTCGCCTTGATCGTTGGGAACCGGAGCTGAATGAAGCCATACCAAACGACGAGCGTGACACCACGA
TGCCTGTAGCAATGGCAACAACGTTGCGCAAACTATTAACTGGCGAACTACTTACTCTAGCTTCCCGGCA
ACAATTAATAGACTGGATGGAGGCGGATAAAGTTGCAGGACCACTTCTGCGCTCGGCCCTTCCGGCTGGC
TGGTTTATTGCTGATAAATCTGGAGCCGGTGAGCGTGGAAGCCGCGGTATCATTGCAGCACTGGGGCCAG
ATGGTAAGCCCTCCCGTATCGTAGTTATCTACACGACGGGGAGTCAGGCAACTATGGATGAACGAAATAG
ACAGATCGCTGAGATAGGTGCCTCACTGATTAAGCATTGGTAACTGTCAGACCAAGTTTACTCATATATA
CTTTAG
Features (pLannotate 1.2.2; 10 found; start..end, strand, type, name):
    138..726     +  rep_origin     ori: high-copy-number ColE1/pMB1/pBR322/pUC origin of replication
   1955..2024    +  ncRNA          RNA-OUT: Accession: RF00240 - RNA-OUT
   2127..2367    +  promoter       U6 promoter: RNA polymerase III promoter for human U6 snRNA
   2432..2448    +  promoter       TEF1 promoter (fragment): S. cerevisiae TEF1; promoter for EF-1α
   2455..2505    -  misc_feature   bom (fragment): basis of mobility region from pBR322
   2524..2979    +  rep_origin     f1 ori (sequence partly withheld): f1 bacteriophage origin of replication; arrow indicates direction of (+) strand synthesis
   2980..3029    -  misc_feature   bom (fragment): basis of mobility region from pBR322
   3131..3166    -  CDS            rop (fragment): Rop protein, which maintains plasmids at low copy number; rop
   3261..3365    +  promoter       AmpR promoter: bla
   3366..4226    +  CDS            AmpR: β-lactamase; bla; confers resistance to ampicillin, carbenicillin, and related antibiotics
