[The description below was written by a language model from this plasmid's Addgene catalogue record and pLannotate feature annotations shown in this document.]
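Description:
pC016-gPsp-AUG16_start_codon is a small (about 4.3 kb) CRISPR guide RNA expression plasmid built on the backbone recorded as pUC016. It is propagated in E. coli as a high-copy plasmid from a ColE1/pUC-type origin and selected with ampicillin through a β-lactamase (AmpR) gene driven by its own bla promoter. An f1 bacteriophage origin is also present, a common legacy element that permits single-stranded DNA production. No mammalian selection marker or reporter is annotated.

The payload is a synthetic guide RNA for PspCas13b, inserted by Gibson cloning, whose spacer is directed against the region around the start codon of the Renilla luciferase mRNA. The annotated human U6 promoter, an RNA polymerase III promoter suited to short, uncapped, non-polyadenylated transcripts, lies immediately upstream of an unannotated stretch that presumably holds the spacer and the Cas13b direct repeat. The feature table does not label these parts itself. The remaining automated hits (an RNA-OUT match and short fragments called as TEF1 promoter, bom and rop) are small partial matches, probably backbone remnants or incidental similarities, and the record assigns them no function.

The plasmid encodes no Cas protein, so it must be co-delivered with a separate PspCas13b expression construct. According to the associated publication title, it belongs to a study of translational repression by catalytically inactive dCas13 as a gene-silencing method in mammalian cells. Positioning the guide over the initiation codon of a luciferase reporter mRNA fits with testing whether dCas13 binding there blocks translation, with Renilla luciferase activity as the readout.
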