Addgene plasmid #233612: pC016-gPsp-AUG16_start_codon
Purpose: Expression of guide RNA targeting the start codon of the Renilla luciferase gene for PspCas13b
Depositing lab: Shintaro Iwasaki. Depositing organization: RIKEN Pioneering Research Institute, Wako. Publication: dCas13-mediated translational repression for accurate gene silencing in mammalian cells. Apostolopoulos A, Kawamoto N, Chow SYA, Tsuiji H, Ikeuchi Y, Shichino Y, Iwasaki S. Nat Commun. 2024 Mar 11;15(1):2205. doi: 10.1038/s41467-024-46412-7. PubMed 38467613.
Backbone
  Vector backbone: pUC016
  Vector type: CRISPR
Growth in bacteria
  Bacterial resistance: Ampicillin, 100 μg/mL
  Growth temperature: 37°C
  Growth strain: DH5alpha
  Copy number: High Copy
Gene/Insert
  Gene/Insert name: gRNA targeting Renilla luciferase
  gRNA/shRNA sequence: GTACACCTTGGAAGCCATTGTGAACGGGGC
  Species: Synthetic
  Cloning method: Gibson Cloning
Terms and licenses: Academic/Nonprofit Terms; Industry Terms: Not Available to Industry
How to cite: pC016-gPsp-AUG16_start_codon was a gift from Shintaro Iwasaki (Addgene plasmid # 233612 ; http://n2t.net/addgene:233612 ; RRID:Addgene_233612)
